Addgene plasmid #238724: NanoBRET Assay Vector, TREM2-NanoLuc
Purpose: Express TREM2-NanoLuc Fusion Protein in Mammalian Cells under a CMV promoter
Depositing lab: Promega Corporation.
Backbone
  Vector backbone: pFC223C NanoLuc(R) CMV-Neo BiBRET-Balanced Vector
  Vector type: Mammalian Expression
  Selectable markers: Neomycin
Growth in bacteria
  Bacterial resistance: Chloramphenicol, 25 μg/mL
  Growth temperature: 37°C
  Growth strain: DH5alpha
  Copy number: High Copy
Gene/Insert
  Gene/Insert name: TREM2
  Species: H. sapiens (human)
  Mutation: None
  Entrez Gene: TREM2 (a.k.a. AD17, PLOSL2, TREM-2, Trem2a, Trem2b, Trem2c)
  Promoter: CMV
  Tag / fusion protein: NanoLuc (R) (C terminal on backbone)
  Cloning method: Other
Terms and licenses: Academic/Nonprofit Terms; Industry Terms
How to cite: NanoBRET Assay Vector, TREM2-NanoLuc was a gift from Promega Corporation (Addgene plasmid # 238724 ; http://n2t.net/addgene:238724 ; RRID:Addgene_238724)
