[The description below was written by a language model from this plasmid's Addgene catalogue record and pLannotate feature annotations shown in this document.]
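Description:
NanoBRET Assay Vector, TREM2-NanoLuc is a 6.2 kb mammalian expression plasmid built on the pFC223C NanoLuc CMV-Neo BiBRET-Balanced backbone. It is propagated in E. coli as a high-copy plasmid through a ColE1/pUC-type origin. Bacterial selection is with chloramphenicol, conferred by a cat gene preceded by the synthetic bacterial EM7 promoter. For selection in mammalian cells, the plasmid carries a neomycin phosphotransferase (neo) cassette. This cassette lies downstream of an EF-1α core promoter with EF-1α intron A sequences and ends in a synthetic polyadenylation signal.

The payload is the unmutated human TREM2 coding sequence. TREM2 is a receptor that signals through TYROBP and is implicated in microglial responses to amyloid-beta. It is fused at its C terminus to human codon-optimized NanoLuc luciferase supplied by the backbone, and the transcript is terminated by an SV40 poly(A) signal. The catalogue lists CMV as the promoter. In the feature table, a minimal CMV promoter fragment lies immediately upstream of the fusion on the same strand, next to a CMV enhancer and a larger CMV promoter fragment annotated in the opposite orientation. This suggests a divergent arrangement around a shared enhancer, but the record does not explain the design or what "BiBRET-Balanced" means. An SP6 promoter sits between the CMV element and the open reading frame and could support in vitro transcription.

The stated purpose is to express the TREM2-NanoLuc fusion in mammalian cells. In NanoBRET assays, such a fusion acts as the luminescent energy donor. It transfers energy to a nearby fluorescent acceptor, such as a labelled partner protein or tracer, to report on protein interactions or ligand engagement in live cells. The record does not name a specific partner or tracer.
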