Features (pLannotate 1.2.2; 16 found; start..end, strand, type, name):
     17..98      -  polyA_signal   SV40 poly(A) signal: SV40 polyadenylation signal
    121..204     -  CDS            large T antigen (fragment): large T antigen from SV40 (simian virus 40)
    275..787     -  CDS            Nluc: NanoLuc® luciferase human codon-optimized
    809..1498    -  CDS            TREM2: TREM2_HUMAN - Experimental evidence at protein level: Swiss-Prot protein existence level 1. Forms a receptor signaling complex with TYROBP which mediates signaling and cell activation following ligand binding (PubMed:10799849). Acts as a receptor for amyloid-beta protein 42, a cleavage product of the amyloid-beta precursor protein APP, and mediates its uptake and degradation by microglia (PubMed:27477018, PubMed:29518356). Binding to amyloid-beta 42 mediates microglial activation, proliferation, migration, apoptosis and expression of pro- inflammatory cytokines, such as IL6R and CCL3, and the
   1537..1555    -  promoter       SP6 promoter: promoter for bacteriophage SP6 RNA polymerase
   1581..1603    -  promoter       minimal CMV promoter (fragment): human cytomegalovirus (CMV) immediate early promoter
   1613..1978    +  enhancer       CMV enhancer: human cytomegalovirus immediate early enhancer
   1980..2167    +  promoter       CMV promoter (fragment): human cytomegalovirus (CMV) immediate early promoter
   2186..2233    +  promoter       EM7 promoter: synthetic bacterial promoter&nbsp
   2265..2921    +  CDS            cat: CAT_ECOLX - Experimental evidence at protein level: Swiss-Prot protein existence level 1. This enzyme is an effector of chloramphenicol resistance in bacteria. From Escherichia coli. This protein is used as a marker in many commonly used cloning vectors, such as pACYC184.
   3096..3684    -  rep_origin     ori: high-copy-number ColE1/pMB1/pBR322/pUC origin of replication
   3810..3858    -  polyA_signal   poly(A) signal: synthetic polyadenylation signal
   3885..4676    -  CDS            neo: KKA2_KLEPN - Also known as kan, nptII. Experimental evidence at protein level: Swiss-Prot protein existence level 1. Resistance to kanamycin, neomycin, paromomycin, ribostamycin, butirosin and gentamicin B. From Klebsiella pneumoniae.
   5063..5266    -  intron         EF-1α intron A: truncated intron upstream of the start codon of human EF-1α
   5892..6001    -  intron         EF-1α intron A (fragment): intron upstream of the start codon of human EF-1α
   6002..6213    -  promoter       EF-1α core promoter: core promoter for human elongation factor EF-1α
>Addgene plasmid #238724 | NanoBRET Assay Vector, TREM2-NanoLuc | addgene full sequence | sequence record 481954 | Addgene NGS Result
AAGACGCGTGACGTCGGCAGTGAAAAAAATGCTTTATTTGTGAAATTTGTGATGCTATTGCTTTATTTGT
AACCATTATAAGCTGCAATAAACAAGTTAACAACAACAATTGCATTCATTTTATGTTTCAGGTTCAGGGG
GAGGTGTGGGAGGTTTTTTAAAGCAAGTAAAACCTCTACAAATGTGGTATGGCTGATTATGATCCGCGGC
CGCAATACGTCGACGTTATCAGCTGACTTCGTACGAGAGCCTAGGTGTTTCTAGAGTCGCGGCCTTACGC
CAGAATGCGTTCGCACAGCCGCCAGCCGGTCACTCCGTTGATGGTTACTCGGAACAGCAGGGAGCCGTCG
GGGTTGATCAGGCGCTCGTCGATAATTTTGTTGCCGTTCCACAGGGTCCCTGTTACAGTGATCTTTTTGC
CGTCGAACACGGCGATGCCTTCATACGGCCGTCCGAAATAGTCGATCATGTTCGGCGTAACCCCGTCGAT
TACCAGTGTGCCATAGTGCAGGATCACCTTAAAGTGATGATCATCCACAGGGTACACCACCTTAAAAATT
TTTTCGATCTGGCCCATTTGGTCGCCGCTCAGACCTTCATACGGGATGATGACATGGATGTCGATCTTCA
GCCCATTTTCACCGCTCAGGACAATCCTTTGGATCGGAGTTACGGACACCCCGAGATTCTGAAACAAACT
GGACACACCTCCCTGTTCAAGGACTTGGTCCAGGTTGTAGCCGGCTGTCTGTCGCCAGTCCCCAACGAAA
TCTTCGAGTGTGAAGACGCCGCTCGAGCCGAGAGAAACCGTGTCTCTCAGCCCTGGCAGAGTTTGGAGCT
GATACCCTGGGTCATGGCCACAGTCCAGTTCACTGGGTGGATGTGTCCCTGGCTTCTGTCCATGCCAGGC
TGCAGCCCAGAGGGCGCTGGCTGCTAGAATCTTGATGAGAAAGATGCAGGCCAGGAGGAGAAGGATGGAA
GTGGGTGGGAAGGGGATTTCTCCTTCCAAGAGGCTCCTGGAGATGCTGTGCTCCACATGGGCATCCTCGA
AGCTCTCAGACTCCCCGGGGAACCAGAGATCTCCAGCATCCCGGTGATCCAGGGGGTCTGCCAGCACCTC
CACCAGGACCTTCCTGAGGGTGTCAGCCTCACTGCCATGGAGGCTCTGGCACTGGTAGAGACCCGCATCA
TGGGGTTGTAGATTCCGCAGCGTAATGGTGAGAGTGCCACCCAGGGTATCGTCTGTGATGGCTGTGCTCC
CATTCCACCTCCTCAGGAAGGACAGCAGCCACAAGTTGTGCGTGCTGACCACACGCTGGCATGGGCCCTT
CTCTCCCAGCTGGCGGCACCAGGCCTTGCGCCTCCCCCAGTGCTTCATGGAGTCATAGGGGCAAGACACC
TGCAGGGACTGGCCCGCCACGCCCTGGAACACTGTGGTGTTGTGGGCTCCGGACAGCTCTGTGACAAAGA
GTAAGATGAGCAGCCGGAGAGGCTCCATGGCGATCGCTAGCTGCAAAAAGAACAAGTAGCTTGTATTCTA
TAGTGTCACCTAAATGGGCGATCTGACGGTTCACTAAACCAGCTCTGCTTATATAGGCCTCCCTGGCGCG
CCACTAGTTATTAATAGTAATCAATTACGGGGTCATTAGTTCATAGCCCATATATGGAGTTCCGCGTTAC
ATAACTTACGGTAAATGGCCCGCCTGGCTGACCGCCCAACGACCCCCGCCCATTGACGTCAATAATGACG
TATGTTCCCATAGTAACGCCAATAGGGACTTTCCATTGACGTCAATGGGTGGAGTATTTACGGTAAACTG
CCCACTTGGCAGTACATCAAGTGTATCATATGCCAAGTCCGCCCCCTATTGACGTCAATGACGGTAAATG
GCCCGCCTGGCATTATGCCCAGTACATGACCTTACGGGACTTTCCTACTTGGCAGTACATCTACGTATTA
GTCATCGCTATTACCATGGTGATGCGGTTTTGGCAGTACACCAATGGGCGTGGATAGCGGTTTGACTCAC
GGGGATTTCCAAGTCTCCACCCCATTGACGTCAATGGGAGTTTGTTTTGGCACCAAAATCAACGGGACTT
TCCAAAATGTCGTAATAACCCCGCCCCGTTGACGCAAATGGGCGGTAGGCGTGTACGGTGGGAGGTCAAA
TCGAATTCTAATACTGTTGACAATTAATCATCGGCATAGTATATCGGCATAGTATAATACGACAAGGTGA
GGAACTAAACCCAGGAGGCAGATCATGGAGAAAAAAATCACTGGATATACCACCGTTGATATATCCCAAT
GGCATCGTAAAGAACATTTTGAGGCATTTCAGTCAGTTGCTCAATGTACCTATAACCAGACCGTTCAGCT
GGATATTACGGCCTTTTTAAAGACCGTAAAGAAAAATAAGCACAAGTTTTATCCGGCCTTTATTCACATT
CTTGCCCGCCTGATGAATGCTCATCCGGAATTCCGTATGGCAATGAAAGACGGTGAGCTGGTGATATGGG
ATAGTGTTCACCCTTGTTACACCGTTTTCCATGAGCAAACTGAAACGTTTTCATCGCTCTGGAGTGAATA
CCACGACGATTTCCGGCAGTTTCTACACATATATTCGCAAGATGTGGCGTGTTACGGTGAAAACCTGGCC
TATTTCCCTAAAGGGTTTATTGAGAATATGTTTTTCGTCTCAGCCAATCCCTGGGTGAGTTTCACCAGTT
TTGATTTAAACGTGGCCAATATGGACAACTTCTTCGCCCCCGTTTTCACTATGGGCAAATATTATACGCA
AGGCGACAAGGTGCTGATGCCGCTGGCGATTCAGGTTCATCATGCCGTCTGTGATGGCTTCCATGTCGGC
AGAATGCTTAATGAATTACAACAGTACTGCGATGAGTGGCAGGGCGGGGCGTAAGCGGGACTCTGGGGTT
CGAAATGACCGACCAAGCGACGCCCAACCGGTATCAGCTCACTCAAAGGCGGTAATACGGTTATCCACAG
AATCAGGGGATAACGCAGGAAAGAACATGTGAGCAAAAGGCCAGCAAAAGGCCAGGAACCGTAAAAAGGC
CGCGTTGCTGGCGTTTTTCCATAGGCTCCGCCCCCCTGACGAGCATCACAAAAATCGACGCTCAAGTCAG
AGGTGGCGAAACCCGACAGGACTATAAAGATACCAGGCGTTTCCCCCTGGAAGCTCCCTCGTGCGCTCTC
CTGTTCCGACCCTGCCGCTTACCGGATACCTGTCCGCCTTTCTCCCTTCGGGAAGCGTGGCGCTTTCTCA
TAGCTCACGCTGTAGGTATCTCAGTTCGGTGTAGGTCGTTCGCTCCAAGCTGGGCTGTGTGCACGAACCC
CCCGTTCAGCCCGACCGCTGCGCCTTATCCGGTAACTATCGTCTTGAGTCCAACCCGGTAAGACACGACT
TATCGCCACTGGCAGCAGCCACTGGTAACAGGATTAGCAGAGCGAGGTATGTAGGCGGTGCTACAGAGTT
CTTGAAGTGGTGGCCTAACTACGGCTACACTAGAAGGACAGTATTTGGTATCTGCGCTCTGCTGAAGCCA
GTTACCTTCGGAAAAAGAGTTGGTAGCTCTTGATCCGGCAAACAAACCACCGCTGGTAGCGGTGGTTTTT
TTGTTTGCAAGCAGCAGATTACGCGCAGAAAAAAAGGATTTCAAGAAGATCCTTTGATCTTTTCTACGGG
GTCTGACGCTCAGTGGAACGAAAACTCACGTTAAGGGATTTTGGTCATGAGATTATCAAAAAGGATCTTC
ACCTAGATCCTTTTATAGTCCGGAATCGTCACACAAAAAACCAACACACAGATGTAATGAAAATAAAGAT
ATTTTATTGCGGCCATCGTGATGGCTAGAGTTCAGAAGAACTCGTCAAGAAGGCGATAGAAGGCGATGCG
CTGCGAATCGGGAGCGGCGATACCGTAAAGCACGAGGAAGCGGTCAGCCCATTCGCCGCCAAGCTCTTCA
GCAATATCACGGGTAGCCAACGCTATGTCCTGATAGCGGTCCGCCACACCCAGCCGGCCACAGTCGATGA
ATCCAGAAAAGCGGCCATTTTCCACCATGATATTCGGCAAGCAGGCATCGCCGTGGGTCACGACGAGATC
CTCGCCGTCGGGCATGCGCGCCTTGAGCCTGGCGAACAGTTCGGCTGGCGCGAGCCCCTGATGCTCTTCG
TCCAGATCATCCTGATCGACAAGACCGGCTTCCATCCGAGTACGTGCTCGCTCGATGCGATGTTTCGCTT
GGTGGTCGAATGGGCAGGTAGCCGGATCAAGCGTATGCAGCCGCCGCATTGCATCAGCCATGATGGATAC
TTTCTCGGCAGGAGCAAGGTGAGATGACAGGAGATCCTGCCCCGGCACTTCGCCCAATAGCAGCCAGTCC
CTTCCCGCTTCAGTGACAACGTCGAGCACAGCTGCGCAAGGAACGCCCGTCGTGGCCAGCCACGATAGCC
GCGCTGCCTCGTCCTGCAGTTCATTCAGGGCACCGGACAGGTCGGTCTTGACAAAAAGAACCGGGCGCCC
CTGCGCTGACAGCCGGAACACGGCGGCATCAGAGCAGCCGATTGTCTGTTGTGCCCAGTCATAGCCGAAT
AGCCTCTCCACCCAAGCGGCCGGAGAACCTGCGTGCAATCCATCTTGTTCAATCATGGTGGCATCGATTC
CCGGTCAACATCCAGTACACCTCCGGCACACCGGCTTCCCCAAGGGCGCCACGCTCTCCCACCACAACAT
CCTCAACAACGGCTACTGGGTGGGCCGCACGGTCGGCTACACGGAGCAGGACCGGGTGTGTCTGCCGGTG
CCCTTCTACCACTGCTTCGGCATGGTCATGGGCAACTTGGGCGCCACCTCCCACGCCGCCTGCATCGTCA
TCCCGGCCCCGTCCTTCGAGCCGGCGGCGACGCTGGAGGCGGTGCAGCGGGAGAGGTGCACGTCCCTGTA
CGGCGTCCCCACGAAGCCGAATTCCACCACACTGGACTAGATGCATGCTCGACAGTGTGATGGATATCTG
CAGAATTCGGCTTTCACGACACCTGAAATGGAAGAAAAAAACTTTGAACCACTGTCTGAGGCTTGAGAAT
GAACCAAGATCCAAACTCAAAAAGGGCAAATTCCAAGGAGAATTACATCAAGTGCCAAGCTGGCCTAACT
TCAGTCTCCACCCACTCAGTGTGGGGAAACTCCATCGCATAAAACCCCTCCCCCCAACCTAAAGACGACG
TACTCCAAAAGCTCGAGAACTAATCGAGGTGCCTGGACGGCGCCCGGTACTCCGTGGAGTCACATGAAGC
GACGGCTGAGGACGGAAAGGCCCTTTTCCTTTGTGTGGGTGACTCACCCGCCCGCTCTCCCGAGCGCCGC
GTCCTCCATTTTGAGCTGCCTGCAGCAGGGCCGGGAAGCGGCCATCTTTCCGCTCACGCAACTGGTGCCG
ACCGGGCCAGCCTTGCCGCCCAGGGCGGGGCGATACACGGCGGCGCGAGGCCAGGCACCAGAGCAGGCCG
GCCAGCTTGAGACTACCCCCGTCCGATTCTCGGTGGCCGCGCTCGCAGGCCCCGCCTCGCCGAACATGTG
CGCTGGGACGCACGGGCCCCGTCGCCGCCCGCGGCCCCAAAAACCGAAATACCAGTGTGCAGATCTTGGC
CCGCATTTACAAGACTATCTTGCCAGAAAAAAAGCGTCGCAGCAGGTCATCAAAAATTTTAAATGGCTAG
AGACTTATCGAAAGCAGCGAGACAGGCGCGAAGGTGCCACCAGATTCGCACGCGGCGGCCCCAGCGCCCA
GGCCAGGCCTCAACTCAAGCACGAGGCGAAGGGGCTCCTTAAGCGCAAGGCCTCGAACTCTCCCACCCAC
TTCCAACCCGAAGCTCGGGATCAAGAATCACGTACTGCAGCCAGGTGGAAGTAATTCAAGGCACGCAAGG
GCCATAACCCGTAAAGAGGCCAGGCCCGCGGGAACCACACACGGCACTTACCTGTGTTCTGGCGGCAAAC
CCGTTGCGAAAAAGAACGTTCACGGCGACTACTGCACTTATATACGGTTCTCCCCCACCCTCGGGAAAAA
GGCGGAGCCAGTACACGACATCACTTTCCCAGTTTACCCCGCGCCACCTTCTCTAGGCACCGGTTCAATT
GCCGACCCCTCCCCCCAACTTCTCGGGGACTGTGGGCGATGTGCGCTCTGCCCACTGACGGGCACCGGAG
CC
